Addgene plasmid #97142: miR-223-RFP pCDNA
Purpose: expression of miR-223 and TagRFP
Depositing lab: Qing Deng. Depositing organization: Purdue University. Publication: MicroRNA-223 Suppresses the Canonical NF-kappaB Pathway in Basal Keratinocytes to Dampen Neutrophilic Inflammation. Zhou W, Pal AS, Hsu AY, Gurol T, Zhu X, Wirbisky-Hershberger SE, Freeman JL, Kasinski AL, Deng Q. Cell Rep. 2018 Feb 13;22(7):1810-1823. doi: 10.1016/j.celrep.2018.01.058. PubMed 29444433.
Backbone
  Vector backbone: PCDNA 3.1
  Backbone manufacturer: Xiaokun Shu (Addgene plasmid # 73176)
  Backbone size w/o insert (bp): 5300
  Vector type: Mammalian Expression
Growth in bacteria
  Bacterial resistance: Ampicillin, 100 μg/mL
  Growth temperature: 37°C
  Growth strain: DH5alpha
  Copy number: High Copy
Gene/Insert
  Gene/Insert name: miR-223
  Species: D. rerio (zebrafish)
  Insert size (bp): 600
  Tag / fusion protein: TagRFP (C terminal on insert)
  Cloning method: Ligation Independent Cloning
Terms and licenses: Academic/Nonprofit Terms; Industry Terms: Not Available to Industry
Depositor comments: infusion cloning was used
How to cite: miR-223-RFP pCDNA was a gift from Qing Deng (Addgene plasmid # 97142 ; http://n2t.net/addgene:97142 ; RRID:Addgene_97142)
