[The description below was written by a language model from this plasmid's Addgene catalogue record and pLannotate feature annotations shown in this document.]
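Description:
miR-223-RFP pCDNA is a mammalian expression plasmid built on a pcDNA3.1 backbone that co-expresses zebrafish (D. rerio) microRNA miR-223 and the red fluorescent protein TagRFP. It is propagated in E. coli through a high-copy ColE1/pUC-type origin with ampicillin selection (AmpR under its own bla promoter). It also carries an f1 origin and remnants of lac regulatory sequence typical of this backbone family. For selection in mammalian cells, an SV40 early promoter drives a neomycin/kanamycin phosphotransferase gene ending in an SV40 poly(A) signal, which would allow G418 selection of stable transfectants. The sequenced plasmid is 7,334 nt.

The expression unit is driven by the human CMV immediate-early enhancer and promoter, with a T7 promoter just downstream. The transcribed region begins with a short fragment annotated as zebrafish beta-actin (actba) coding sequence. It is followed several hundred bases later by the mir-223 hairpin, then the mammalian codon-optimized TagRFP open reading frame and the bovine growth hormone poly(A) signal. The layout suggests that the miRNA precursor sits in sequence derived from the actin gene upstream of the reporter, so one CMV transcript would yield both processed miR-223 and TagRFP. However, the record does not describe the flanking sequence or say whether it acts as an intron. The catalogue lists TagRFP as a C-terminal tag, but because the insert is a noncoding RNA it serves as a linked fluorescent marker of expressing cells rather than a protein fusion. The stated purpose is expression of miR-223 and TagRFP, and the associated publication concerns miR-223 suppression of canonical NF-κB signalling in basal keratinocytes and neutrophilic inflammation.
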