Features (pLannotate 1.2.2; 23 found; start..end, strand, type, name):
     24..403     +  enhancer       CMV enhancer: human cytomegalovirus immediate early enhancer
    404..607     +  promoter       CMV promoter: human cytomegalovirus (CMV) immediate early promoter
    603..636     +  LTR            5' LTR (truncated) (fragment): truncated 5' long terminal repeat (LTR) from HIV-1
    652..670     +  promoter       T7 promoter: promoter for bacteriophage T7 RNA polymerase
    713..835     +  CDS            actba (fragment): ACTB1_DANRE - Also known as bact, bactin1, bactzf. Experimental evidence at protein level: Swiss-Prot protein existence level 1. Actin is a highly conserved protein that polymerizes to produce filaments that form cross-linked networks in the cytoplasm of cells. Actin exists in both monomeric (G-actin) and polymeric (F-actin) forms, both forms playing key functions, such as cell motility and contraction. In addition to their role in the cytoplasmic cytoskeleton, G- and F-actin also localize in the nucleus, and regulate gene transcription and motility and repair of damaged DNA. From Danio rerio
   1372..1477    +  ncRNA          mir-223: Accession: RF00664 - microRNA mir-223
   1940..1958    -  misc_feature   MCS (fragment): pBluescript multiple cloning site
   1973..2683    +  CDS            TagRFP: monomeric derivative of red fluorescent protein from Entacmaea quadricolor (Merzlyak et al., 2007) mammalian codon-optimized
   2720..2944    +  polyA_signal   bGH poly(A) signal: bovine growth hormone polyadenylation signal
   2948..2969    +  promoter       SV40 promoter (fragment): SV40 enhancer and early promoter
   2990..3418    +  rep_origin     f1 ori (sequence partly withheld): f1 bacteriophage origin of replication; arrow indicates direction of (+) strand synthesis
   3432..3761    +  promoter       SV40 promoter: SV40 enhancer and early promoter
   3828..4619    +  CDS            neo: KKA2_KLEPN - Also known as kan, nptII. Experimental evidence at protein level: Swiss-Prot protein existence level 1. Resistance to kanamycin, neomycin, paromomycin, ribostamycin, butirosin and gentamicin B. From Klebsiella pneumoniae.
   4643..4801    +  CDS            ble (fragment): BLE_KLEPN - Experimental evidence at protein level: Swiss-Prot protein existence level 1. Binding protein with a strong affinity to the bleomycin family of antibiotics. Binds to CL990; an antimitotic-antibiotic compound. From Klebsiella pneumoniae.
   4796..4917    +  polyA_signal   SV40 poly(A) signal: SV40 polyadenylation signal
   4990..5006    -  protein_bind   lac operator: The lac repressor binds to the lac operator to inhibit transcription in E. coli. This inhibition can be relieved by adding lactose or isopropyl-β-D-thiogalactopyranoside (IPTG). lac repressor encoded by lacI
   5014..5044    -  promoter       lac promoter: promoter for the E. coli lac operon
   5059..5080    -  protein_bind   CAP binding site: CAP binding activates transcription in the presence of cAMP. E. coli catabolite activator protein
   5093..5185    -  CDS            lacI (fragment): lac repressor; lacI; The lac repressor binds to the lac operator to inhibit transcription in E. coli. This inhibition can be relieved by adding lactose or isopropyl-β-D-thiogalactopyranoside (IPTG).
   5368..5956    -  rep_origin     ori: high-copy-number ColE1/pMB1/pBR322/pUC origin of replication
   6127..6987    -  CDS            AmpR: β-lactamase; bla; confers resistance to ampicillin, carbenicillin, and related antibiotics
   6988..7092    -  promoter       AmpR promoter: bla
   7151..7203    -  misc_feature   bom (fragment): basis of mobility region from pBR322
>Addgene plasmid #97142 | miR-223-RFP pCDNA | addgene full sequence | sequence record 182776 | Addgene NGS Result
TGTACGGGCCAGATATACGCGTTGACATTGATTATTGACTAGTTATTAATAGTAATCAATTACGGGGTCA
TTAGTTCATAGCCCATATATGGAGTTCCGCGTTACATAACTTACGGTAAATGGCCCGCCTGGCTGACCGC
CCAACGACCCCCGCCCATTGACGTCAATAATGACGTATGTTCCCATAGTAACGCCAATAGGGACTTTCCA
TTGACGTCAATGGGTGGAGTATTTACGGTAAACTGCCCACTTGGCAGTACATCAAGTGTATCATATGCCA
AGTACGCCCCCTATTGACGTCAATGACGGTAAATGGCCCGCCTGGCATTATGCCCAGTACATGACCTTAT
GGGACTTTCCTACTTGGCAGTACATCTACGTATTAGTCATCGCTATTACCATGGTGATGCGGTTTTGGCA
GTACATCAATGGGCGTGGATAGCGGTTTGACTCACGGGGATTTCCAAGTCTCCACCCCATTGACGTCAAT
GGGAGTTTGTTTTGGCACCAAAATCAACGGGACTTTCCAAAATGTCGTAACAACTCCGCCCCATTGACGC
AAATGGGCGGTAGGCGTGTACGGTGGGAGGTCTATATAAGCAGAGCTCTCTGGCTAACTAGAGAACCCAC
TGCTTACTGGCTTATCGAAATTAATACGACTCACTATAGGGAGACCCAAGCTGGCTAGCGTTTAAACTTA
AGCTTCGCCACCATGGATGAGGAAATCGCTGCCCTGGTCGTTGACAACGGCTCCGGTATGTGCAAAGCCG
GTTTTGCTGGAGATGATGCCCCTCGTGCTGTTTTCCCCTCCATTGTTGGACGACCCAGACATCAGGTACA
TTTAATAAACCATCCTAATAACATGTTAATCATATTGAACCACATTAAACTCTCATTTGTGCATTTTACA
TCTTTTAAAACCGATTTATATTCGTTTTTAGATAATGAAGTTTATTAAAGTGTTAATTCACAGCTTTATT
GCTTGTTTTGAGAATCTGCTTGCATAAGTGATTTTTAAACTTGATCTGATTTTCGTTTGTTTCGAAGTTC
TTCAGCTTTGAAAGTCAGATCTTCAATTCACAGCCATGCCATAGTTTTAGGATACAGTATAAGTAGACGA
ATTGGGATGCATCGTAGATTTTATGCTGTGTTTGTTATGGTTTTTCAGTGGTAGAGATTTTCAGAGTATT
ATTAGGGTTATAGTCAGTGTCAGGTTTATTTATCGTCAGCGTGATGGGCAAAAAACAGCTGGCAGTACGG
GCTCAGGAGGAAGAGGGAGGAGTAAAATTGAATGACCTTCCTGCTGCAAACCTGCATTTAATATCCTTTT
TTCCTTTCATCTCTCAGGTCCATCAGCACACCCCGTCTCTCTCCTCCTGATCTAGACTCTTCTCTTAGAG
TATTTGACAGACTGTGGTTGACACTCGATCTAAAGGGGTGTCAGTTTGTCAAATACCCCAAGAGAGGGGG
CACGAGTCTTCAGAATTCTGCAACACTTCGTATGACCCATGCGATCCTGTTACTCTCTCATGTTCAGCCT
TTTTGTCTTGTGCAAAATGTGGAGGATGACAACATTCATTAGCCAACTGCTGTTACTCTCGCCCAGAAAT
CTGCGCCAACATGGACACACCCAGTGGAGCAAGCCATCTGATTTTCATGGTCAGATTGTAAAGAAGCAAT
TACTCTTGGACAGTTTAAGCAGAAAAGCCACCAAGTCAAGTCACTGGTCATATGATGAACTCGAAGATCT
AATAAAAGTTAATTTAAGCGTTCATTACAATAAATTCAAGTGAATCTGTTTTAAGCTAGCCTTTAACGTT
TTTAAATTCCTTCAAACAAATTAGTTCCTCTTTGCAGTTCCTCATTTCTCGGTGAGCTGGTGCTTTAATC
CCTTTACTTTTTCTTCCTCTAGGGAGTGATGGTTGGCATGGGACGAATTAATTCCTGCAGCCCGGGGGTA
CCGGTCGCCACCATGGTGTCTAAGGGCGAAGAGCTGATTAAGGAGAACATGCACATGAAGCTGTACATGG
AGGGCACCGTGAACAACCACCACTTCAAGTGCACATCCGAGGGCGAAGGCAAGCCCTACGAGGGCACCCA
GACCATGAGAATCAAGGTGGTCGAGGGCGGCCCTCTCCCCTTCGCCTTCGACATCCTGGCTACCAGCTTC
ATGTACGGCAGCAGAACCTTCATCAACCACACCCAGGGCATCCCCGACTTCTTTAAGCAGTCCTTCCCTG
AGGGCTTCACATGGGAGAGAGTCACCACATACGAAGACGGGGGCGTGCTGACCGCTACCCAGGACACCAG
CCTCCAGGACGGCTGCCTCATCTACAACGTCAAGATCAGAGGGGTGAACTTCCCATCCAACGGCCCTGTG
ATGCAGAAGAAAACACTCGGCTGGGAGGCCAACACCGAGATGCTGTACCCCGCTGACGGCGGCCTGGAAG
GCAGAAGCGACATGGCCCTGAAGCTCGTGGGCGGGGGCCACCTGATCTGCAACTTCAAGACCACATACAG
ATCCAAGAAACCCGCTAAGAACCTCAAGATGCCCGGCGTCTACTATGTGGACCACAGACTGGAAAGAATC
AAGGAGGCCGACAAAGAGACCTACGTCGAGCAGCACGAGGTGGCTGTGGCCAGATACTGCGACCTCCCTA
GCAAACTGGGGCACAAACTTAATCTAGAGGGCCCGTTTAAACCCGCTGATCAGCCTCGACTGTGCCTTCT
AGTTGCCAGCCATCTGTTGTTTGCCCCTCCCCCGTGCCTTCCTTGACCCTGGAAGGTGCCACTCCCACTG
TCCTTTCCTAATAAAATGAGGAAATTGCATCGCATTGTCTGAGTAGGTGTCATTCTATTCTGGGGGGTGG
GGTGGGGCAGGACAGCAAGGGGGAGGATTGGGAAGACAATAGCAGGCATGCTGGGGATGCGGTGGGCTCT
ATGGCTTCTGAGGCGGAAAGAACCAGCTGGGGCTCTAGGGGGTATCCCC
[124 nt withheld, positions 2990-3113]
C
[91 nt withheld, positions 3115-3205]
A
[49 nt withheld, positions 3207-3255]
CCTTTGACGTTGGAGTCCACGTTCTTT
[37 nt withheld, positions 3283-3319]
ACCCTATCTCGGTCTATTCTTTTGATTTATAAGGGATTTTGCCGATTTCGGCCTATTGGTTAAAAAATGA
GCTGATTTAACAAAAATTTAACGCGAATTAATTCTGTGGAATGTGTGTCAGTTAGGGTGTGGAAAGTCCC
CAGGCTCCCCAGCAGGCAGAAGTATGCAAAGCATGCATCTCAATTAGTCAGCAACCAGGTGTGGAAAGTC
CCCAGGCTCCCCAGCAGGCAGAAGTATGCAAAGCATGCATCTCAATTAGTCAGCAACCATAGTCCCGCCC
CTAACTCCGCCCATCCCGCCCCTAACTCCGCCCAGTTCCGCCCATTCTCCGCCCCATGGCTGACTAATTT
TTTTTATTTATGCAGAGGCCGAGGCCGCCTCTGCCTCTGAGCTATTCCAGAAGTAGTGAGGAGGCTTTTT
TGGAGGCCTAGGCTTTTGCAAAAAGCTCCCGGGAGCTTGTATATCCATTTTCGGATCTGATCAAGAGACA
GGATGAGGATCGTTTCGCATGATTGAACAAGATGGATTGCACGCAGGTTCTCCGGCCGCTTGGGTGGAGA
GGCTATTCGGCTATGACTGGGCACAACAGACAATCGGCTGCTCTGATGCCGCCGTGTTCCGGCTGTCAGC
GCAGGGGCGCCCGGTTCTTTTTGTCAAGACCGACCTGTCCGGTGCCCTGAATGAACTGCAGGACGAGGCA
GCGCGGCTATCGTGGCTGGCCACGACGGGCGTTCCTTGCGCAGCTGTGCTCGACGTTGTCACTGAAGCGG
GAAGGGACTGGCTGCTATTGGGCGAAGTGCCGGGGCAGGATCTCCTGTCATCTCACCTTGCTCCTGCCGA
GAAAGTATCCATCATGGCTGATGCAATGCGGCGGCTGCATACGCTTGATCCGGCTACCTGCCCATTCGAC
CACCAAGCGAAACATCGCATCGAGCGAGCACGTACTCGGATGGAAGCCGGTCTTGTCGATCAGGATGATC
TGGACGAAGAGCATCAGGGGCTCGCGCCAGCCGAACTGTTCGCCAGGCTCAAGGCGCGCATGCCCGACGG
CGAGGATCTCGTCGTGACCCATGGCGATGCCTGCTTGCCGAATATCATGGTGGAAAATGGCCGCTTTTCT
GGATTCATCGACTGTGGCCGGCTGGGTGTGGCGGACCGCTATCAGGACATAGCGTTGGCTACCCGTGATA
TTGCTGAAGAGCTTGGCGGCGAATGGGCTGACCGCTTCCTCGTGCTTTACGGTATCGCCGCTCCCGATTC
GCAGCGCATCGCCTTCTATCGCCTTCTTGACGAGTTCTTCTGAGCGGGACTCTGGGGTTCGAAATGACCG
ACCAAGCGACGCCCAACCTGCCATCACGAGATTTCGATTCCACCGCCGCCTTCTATGAAAGGTTGGGCTT
CGGAATCGTTTTCCGGGACGCCGGCTGGATGATCCTCCAGCGCGGGGATCTCATGCTGGAGTTCTTCGCC
CACCCCAACTTGTTTATTGCAGCTTATAATGGTTACAAATAAAGCAATAGCATCACAAATTTCACAAATA
AAGCATTTTTTTCACTGCATTCTAGTTGTGGTTTGTCCAAACTCATCAATGTATCTTATCATGTCTGTAT
ACCGTCGACCTCTAGCTAGAGCTTGGCGTAATCATGGTCATAGCTGTTTCCTGTGTGAAATTGTTATCCG
CTCACAATTCCACACAACATACGAGCCGGAAGCATAAAGTGTAAAGCCTGGGGTGCCTAATGAGTGAGCT
AACTCACATTAATTGCGTTGCGCTCACTGCCCGCTTTCCAGTCGGGAAACCTGTCGTGCCAGCTGCATTA
ATGAATCGGCCAACGCGCGGGGAGAGGCGGTTTGCGTATTGGGCGCTCTTCCGCTTCCTCGCTCACTGAC
TCGCTGCGCTCGGTCGTTCGGCTGCGGCGAGCGGTATCAGCTCACTCAAAGGCGGTAATACGGTTATCCA
CAGAATCAGGGGATAACGCAGGAAAGAACATGTGAGCAAAAGGCCAGCAAAAGGCCAGGAACCGTAAAAA
GGCCGCGTTGCTGGCGTTTTTCCATAGGCTCCGCCCCCCTGACGAGCATCACAAAAATCGACGCTCAAGT
CAGAGGTGGCGAAACCCGACAGGACTATAAAGATACCAGGCGTTTCCCCCTGGAAGCTCCCTCGTGCGCT
CTCCTGTTCCGACCCTGCCGCTTACCGGATACCTGTCCGCCTTTCTCCCTTCGGGAAGCGTGGCGCTTTC
TCATAGCTCACGCTGTAGGTATCTCAGTTCGGTGTAGGTCGTTCGCTCCAAGCTGGGCTGTGTGCACGAA
CCCCCCGTTCAGCCCGACCGCTGCGCCTTATCCGGTAACTATCGTCTTGAGTCCAACCCGGTAAGACACG
ACTTATCGCCACTGGCAGCAGCCACTGGTAACAGGATTAGCAGAGCGAGGTATGTAGGCGGTGCTACAGA
GTTCTTGAAGTGGTGGCCTAACTACGGCTACACTAGAAGAACAGTATTTGGTATCTGCGCTCTGCTGAAG
CCAGTTACCTTCGGAAAAAGAGTTGGTAGCTCTTGATCCGGCAAACAAACCACCGCTGGTAGCGGTGGTT
TTTTTGTTTGCAAGCAGCAGATTACGCGCAGAAAAAAAGGATCTCAAGAAGATCCTTTGATCTTTTCTAC
GGGGTCTGACGCTCAGTGGAACGAAAACTCACGTTAAGGGATTTTGGTCATGAGATTATCAAAAAGGATC
TTCACCTAGATCCTTTTAAATTAAAAATGAAGTTTTAAATCAATCTAAAGTATATATGAGTAAACTTGGT
CTGACAGTTACCAATGCTTAATCAGTGAGGCACCTATCTCAGCGATCTGTCTATTTCGTTCATCCATAGT
TGCCTGACTCCCCGTCGTGTAGATAACTACGATACGGGAGGGCTTACCATCTGGCCCCAGTGCTGCAATG
ATACCGCGAGACCCACGCTCACCGGCTCCAGATTTATCAGCAATAAACCAGCCAGCCGGAAGGGCCGAGC
GCAGAAGTGGTCCTGCAACTTTATCCGCCTCCATCCAGTCTATTAATTGTTGCCGGGAAGCTAGAGTAAG
TAGTTCGCCAGTTAATAGTTTGCGCAACGTTGTTGCCATTGCTACAGGCATCGTGGTGTCACGCTCGTCG
TTTGGTATGGCTTCATTCAGCTCCGGTTCCCAACGATCAAGGCGAGTTACATGATCCCCCATGTTGTGCA
AAAAAGCGGTTAGCTCCTTCGGTCCTCCGATCGTTGTCAGAAGTAAGTTGGCCGCAGTGTTATCACTCAT
GGTTATGGCAGCACTGCATAATTCTCTTACTGTCATGCCATCCGTAAGATGCTTTTCTGTGACTGGTGAG
TACTCAACCAAGTCATTCTGAGAATAGTGTATGCGGCGACCGAGTTGCTCTTGCCCGGCGTCAATACGGG
ATAATACCGCGCCACATAGCAGAACTTTAAAAGTGCTCATCATTGGAAAACGTTCTTCGGGGCGAAAACT
CTCAAGGATCTTACCGCTGTTGAGATCCAGTTCGATGTAACCCACTCGTGCACCCAACTGATCTTCAGCA
TCTTTTACTTTCACCAGCGTTTCTGGGTGAGCAAAAACAGGAAGGCAAAATGCCGCAAAAAAGGGAATAA
GGGCGACACGGAAATGTTGAATACTCATACTCTTCCTTTTTCAATATTATTGAAGCATTTATCAGGGTTA
TTGTCTCATGAGCGGATACATATTTGAATGTATTTAGAAAAATAAACAAATAGGGGTTCCGCGCACATTT
CCCCGAAAAGTGCCACCTGACGTCGACGGATCGGGAGATCTCCCGATCCCCTATGGTGCACTCTCAGTAC
AATCTGCTCTGATGCCGCATAGTTAAGCCAGTATCTGCTCCCTGCTTGTGTGTTGGAGGTCGCTGAGTAG
TGCGCGAGCAAAATTTAAGCTACAACAAGGCAAGGCTTGACCGACAATTGCATGAAGAATCTGCTTAGGG
TTAGGCGTTTTGCGCTGCTTCGCGA
